Addgene plasmid #18009: pWZL Hygro- TRF2
Depositing lab: Titia de Lange. Depositing organization: Rockefeller University. Publication: Senescence induced by altered telomere state, not telomere loss. Karlseder J, Smogorzewska A, de Lange T. Science. 2002 Mar 29. 295(5564):2446-9. 10.1126/science.1069523 PubMed 11923537.
Backbone
  Vector backbone: pWZL Hygro
  Backbone size w/o insert (bp): 5900
  Vector type: Mammalian Expression, Retroviral
  Selectable markers: Hygromycin
Growth in bacteria
  Bacterial resistance: Ampicillin, 100 μg/mL
  Growth temperature: 37°C
  Growth strain: DH5alpha
  Copy number: High Copy
Gene/Insert
  Gene/Insert name: hTRF2 (alt names: human TTAGGG repeat binding factor 2; 2455)
  Species: H. sapiens (human)
  Insert size (bp): 1497
  Mutation: aa2-500
  Entrez Gene: TERF2 (a.k.a. TRBF2, TRF2)
  Cloning method: Restriction Enzyme; 5′ cloning site BamHI (not destroyed); 3′ cloning site EcoRI (not destroyed)
  Sequencing primers: 5′ CCTTTGTACACCCTAAGCCT; 3′ AATGCTCGTCAAGAAGAC
Terms and licenses: Academic/Nonprofit Terms; Industry Terms: Not Available to Industry
How to cite: pWZL Hygro- TRF2 was a gift from Titia de Lange (Addgene plasmid # 18009 ; http://n2t.net/addgene:18009 ; RRID:Addgene_18009)
