[The description below was written by a language model from this plasmid's Addgene catalogue record.]
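Description:
pWZL Hygro- TRF2 is a retroviral mammalian expression plasmid built on the pWZL Hygro backbone (about 5.9 kb without insert), carrying a cDNA for human TRF2 (TTAGGG repeat binding factor 2, gene symbol TERF2). The insert is roughly 1.5 kb, is recorded as encoding amino acids 2–500 of the protein, and was cloned by restriction digestion between BamHI and EcoRI sites, both of which remain intact. In bacteria the plasmid is maintained at high copy under ampicillin selection. In mammalian cells, transduced populations are selected with hygromycin.

No feature table accompanies this entry, so the promoter, the arrangement of the hygromycin cassette, any epitope tag and the source of the start codon for an insert beginning at residue 2 are not stated. As a general matter, pWZL-type vectors are Moloney murine leukaemia virus-derived constructs in which the long terminal repeats flank the cargo, the 5′ LTR drives transcription, and a packaging signal allows the genomic RNA to be encapsidated when the plasmid is introduced into a packaging cell line supplying the viral structural proteins in trans. The resulting virus integrates stably into dividing target cells.

TRF2 is a shelterin component that binds duplex telomeric repeats and protects chromosome ends from being recognised as DNA damage. The associated publication concerns senescence triggered by altered telomere state rather than telomere loss. This fits use of the construct for stable TRF2 overexpression in human cells to study telomere protection and replicative senescence.
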