>Addgene plasmid #18009 | pWZL Hygro- TRF2 | addgene partial sequence | sequence record 23864 | 18009 with pBABE5'
TNCGGCGGNCCGGACGATGGCGGGAGGAGGCGGGAGTAGCGACGGCAGCGGGCGGGCAGCTGGCCCGTNG
GCGTCCCGCAGTAGCGGGCGGGCCCGGCGGGGGCGCCACGAGCCGGGGCTGGGGGGCCCGGCGGAGCGCG
GCGCGGGGGAGGCACGGCTGGAAGAGGCAGTCAATCGCTGGGTGCTCAAGTTCTACTTCCACGAGGCGCT
GCGGGCCTTTCGGGGTAGCCGGTACGGGGACTTCAGACAGATCCGGGACATCATGCAGGCTTTGCTTGTC
AGGCCCTTGGGGAAGGAGCACACCGTGTCCCGATTGCTGCGGGTTATGCAGTGTCTGTCGCGGATTGAAG
AAGGGGAAAATTTAGACTGTTCCTTTGATATGGAGGCTGAGCTCACACCACTGGAATCAGCTATCAATGT
GCTGGAGATGATTAAAACGGAATTTACACTGACAGAAGCAGTGGTCGAATCCAGTAGAAAACTGGTCAAG
GAAGCTGCTGTCATTATTTGTATCAAAAACAAAGAATTTGAAAAGGCTTCAAAAATTTTGAAAAAACATA
TGTCCAAGGACCCCACAACTCAGAAGCTGAGAAATGATCTCCTGANTATTATTCGACAAAAGAACTTGGC
CCATCCTGTTATCCAGAACTTTTTGGATANAA
